Addgene plasmid #133329: pHBS1505 [IBB-GFP-mCherry3E]-[BFP-TDP43 FYW-S]
Purpose: To test the effect of sequence on TDP43 splicing activity
Depositing lab: Rajat Rohatgi. Depositing organization: Stanford University. Publication: Phase separation-deficient TDP43 remains functional in splicing. Schmidt HB, Barreau A, Rohatgi R. Nat Commun. 2019 Oct 25;10(1):4890. doi: 10.1038/s41467-019-12740-2. PubMed 31653829.
Backbone
  Vector backbone: pBI
  Vector type: Mammalian Expression
Growth in bacteria
  Bacterial resistance: Ampicillin, 100 μg/mL
  Growth temperature: 37°C
  Growth strain: DH5alpha
  Copy number: High Copy
Gene/Insert
  Gene/Insert name: TARDBP mutant
  Species: H. sapiens (human)
  Mutation: All FYW to S in CTD of full-length TDP43
  Entrez Gene: TARDBP (a.k.a. ALS10, TDP-43)
  Cloning method: Gibson Cloning
Terms and licenses: Academic/Nonprofit Terms; Industry Terms: Not Available to Industry
Depositor comments: Please visit https://www.biorxiv.org/content/10.1101/548339v1 for bioRxiv preprint.
How to cite: pHBS1505 [IBB-GFP-mCherry3E]-[BFP-TDP43 FYW-S] was a gift from Rajat Rohatgi (Addgene plasmid # 133329 ; http://n2t.net/addgene:133329 ; RRID:Addgene_133329)
