[The description below was written by a language model from this plasmid's Addgene catalogue record and pLannotate feature annotations shown in this document.]
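Description:
pHBS1505 [IBB-GFP-mCherry3E]-[BFP-TDP43 FYW-S] is a 9.5 kb mammalian expression plasmid built on the bidirectional pBI backbone, designed to deliver a splicing reporter and a TDP43 variant from a single vector. It is propagated in E. coli through a high-copy ColE1/pUC-type origin and selected with ampicillin via the β-lactamase gene; no mammalian selection marker is annotated, which is consistent with transient transfection use.

Two divergent transcription units share a central CMV region. In one direction, the CMV enhancer and promoter drive TagBFP fused in frame to the N-terminus of full-length human TARDBP (TDP43), in which all phenylalanine, tyrosine and tryptophan residues of the C-terminal domain are changed to serine. In the other direction, a minimal CMV promoter drives the reporter: a fragment of KPNA2 (importin-α), corresponding to the importin-β-binding (IBB) domain named in the construct, which should direct nuclear import, fused to superfolder GFP and followed by mCherry. The mCherry coding sequence is annotated as two fragments interrupted by a segment containing CFTR-derived sequence. This suggests a cassette whose inclusion or skipping determines whether intact mCherry is made, although the record does not spell out the design. GFP would then report expression of the reporter, mCherry the splicing outcome, and BFP the level of the TDP43 variant in the same cell. Each unit ends in a rabbit β-globin intron, exon remnant and poly(A) signal, and attB2 sites flank the inserts.

The stated purpose is to test how sequence changes in TDP43 affect its splicing activity, within a study of phase separation-deficient TDP43.
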