Features (pLannotate 1.2.2; 23 found; start..end, strand, type, name):
    526..548     +  protein_bind   attB2 (fragment): mutant version of attB; recombination site for the Gateway® BP reaction BP Clonase™
    559..1153    -  CDS            mCherry (fragment): monomeric derivative of DsRed fluorescent protein (Shaner et al., 2004) mammalian codon-optimized
   1432..1638    -  CDS            CFTR (fragment): CFTR_HUMAN - Also known as ABCC7. Experimental evidence at protein level: Swiss-Prot protein existence level 1. Epithelial ion channel that plays an important role in the regulation of epithelial ion and water transport and fluid homeostasis (PubMed:26823428). Mediates the transport of chloride ions across the cell membrane (PubMed:10792060, PubMed:11524016, PubMed:11707463, PubMed:12519745, PubMed:15010471, PubMed:12588899, PubMed:17036051, PubMed:19398555, PubMed:19621064, PubMed:22178883, PubMed:25330774, PubMed:1712898, PubMed:8910473, PubMed:9804160, PubMed:12529365, PubMed:17182731, PubM
   1731..1842    -  CDS            mCherry (fragment): monomeric derivative of DsRed fluorescent protein (Shaner et al., 2004) mammalian codon-optimized
   1861..2562    -  CDS            Superfolder GFP: Superfolder GFP is a basic (constitutively fluorescent) green fluorescent protein published in 2005, derived from Aequorea victoria. It is reported to be a very rapidly-maturing weak dimer.
   2548..2742    -  CDS            KPNA2 (fragment): IMA1_HUMAN - Also known as RCH1, SRP1. Experimental evidence at protein level: Swiss-Prot protein existence level 1. Functions in nuclear protein import as an adapter protein for nuclear receptor KPNB1. Binds specifically and directly to substrates containing either a simple or bipartite NLS motif. Docking of the importin/substrate complex to the nuclear pore complex (NPC) is mediated by KPNB1 through binding to nucleoporin FxFG repeats and the complex is subsequently translocated through the pore by an energy requiring, Ran-dependent mechanism. At the nucleoplasmic side of the NPC, Ran binds
   2795..2829    -  promoter       minimal CMV promoter (fragment): human cytomegalovirus (CMV) immediate early promoter
   2907..3210    +  enhancer       CMV enhancer: human cytomegalovirus immediate early enhancer
   3211..3414    +  promoter       CMV promoter: human cytomegalovirus (CMV) immediate early promoter
   3488..4183    +  CDS            TagBFP: TagBFP is a basic (constitutively fluorescent) blue fluorescent protein published in 2008, derived from Entacmaea quadricolor. It is reported to be a very rapidly-maturing monomer with very low acid sensitivity.
   4190..5431    +  CDS            TARDBP: TADBP_HUMAN - Also known as TDP43. Experimental evidence at protein level: Swiss-Prot protein existence level 1. RNA-binding protein that is involved in various steps of RNA biogenesis and processing (PubMed:23519609). Preferentially binds, via its two RNA recognition motifs RRM1 and RRM2, to GU-repeats on RNA molecules predominantly localized within long introns and in the 3'UTR of mRNAs (PubMed:23519609, PubMed:24240615, PubMed:24464995). In turn, regulates the splicing of many non-coding and protein-coding RNAs including proteins involved in neuronal survival, as well as mRNAs that encode p
   5435..5459    -  protein_bind   attB2: mutant version of attB; recombination site for the Gateway® BP reaction BP Clonase™
   5487..6059    +  intron         β-globin intron: intron from rabbit β-globin gene
   6063..6185    +  CDS            HBB: HBB_COLGU - Experimental evidence at transcript level: Swiss-Prot protein existence level 2. Involved in oxygen transport from the lung to the various peripheral tissues. From Colobus guereza (Mantled guereza) (Eastern black-and-white colobus monkey).
   6256..6311    +  polyA_signal   β-globin poly(A) signal: rabbit β-globin polyadenylation signal (Gil and Proudfoot, 1987)
   6644..6697    -  CDS            lacI (fragment): lac repressor; lacI; The lac repressor binds to the lac operator to inhibit transcription in E. coli. This inhibition can be relieved by adding lactose or isopropyl-β-D-thiogalactopyranoside (IPTG).
   6880..7468    -  rep_origin     ori: high-copy-number ColE1/pMB1/pBR322/pUC origin of replication
   7639..8499    -  CDS            AmpR: β-lactamase; bla; confers resistance to ampicillin, carbenicillin, and related antibiotics
   8500..8604    -  promoter       AmpR promoter: bla
   8723..8839    +  CDS            str (fragment): STR_KLEPN - Protein inferred from homology: Swiss-Prot protein existence level 3. The aminoglycoside phosphotransferases achieve inactivation of their antibiotic substrates by phosphorylation. From Klebsiella pneumoniae.
   9165..9220    -  polyA_signal   β-globin poly(A) signal: rabbit β-globin polyadenylation signal (Gil and Proudfoot, 1987)
   9291..9413    -  CDS            HBB: HBB_COLGU - Experimental evidence at transcript level: Swiss-Prot protein existence level 2. Involved in oxygen transport from the lung to the various peripheral tissues. From Colobus guereza (Mantled guereza) (Eastern black-and-white colobus monkey).
   9417..490     -  intron         β-globin intron (across the origin): intron from rabbit β-globin gene
>Addgene plasmid #133329 | pHBS1505 [IBB-GFP-mCherry3E]-[BFP-TDP43 FYW-S] | addgene full sequence | sequence record 261800 | Addgene NGS Result
GTGTATATCATTGTAACCATAAAGAGAAAGGCAGGATGATGACCAGGGTGTAGTTGTTTCTACCAATAAG
AATATTTCCACGCCAGCCAGAATTTATATGCAGAAATATTCTACCTTATCATTTAATTATAACAATTGTT
CTCTAAAACTGTGCTGAAGTACAATATAATATACCCTGATTGCCTTGAAAAAAAAGTGATTAGAGAAAGT
ACTTACAATCTGACAAATAAACAAAAGTGAATTTAAAAATTCGTTACAAATGCAAGCTAAAGTTTAACGA
AAAAGTTACAGAAAATGAAAAGAAAATAAGAGGAGACAATGGTTGTCAACAGAGTAGAAAGTGAAAGAAA
CAAAATTATCATGAGGGTCCATGGTGATACAAGGGACATCTTCCCATTCTAAACAACACCCTGAAAACTT
TGCCCCCTCCATATAACATGAATTTTACAATAGCGAAAAAGAAAGAACAATCAAGGGTCCCCAAACTCAC
CCTGAAGTTCTCAGTCTAGAGTCGAGAGGATCAATCACTTTGTACAAGAAAGCTGGGTCTAGATAGCTTA
CTTGTACAGCTCGTCCATGCCGCCGGTGGAGTGGCGGCCCTCGGCGCGTTCGTACTGTTCCACGATGGTG
TAGTCCTCGTTGTGGGAGGTGATGTCCAACTTGATGTTGACGTTGTAGGCGCCGGGCAGCTGCACGGGCT
TCTTGGCCTTGTAGGTGGTCTTGACCTCAGCGTCGTAGTGGCCGCCGTCCTTCAGCTTCAGCCTCTGCTT
GATCTCGCCCTTCAGGGCGCCGTCCTCGGGGTACATCCGCTCGGAGGAGGCCTCCCAGCCCATGGTCTTC
TTCTGCATTACGGGGCCGTCGGAGGGGAAGTTGGTGCCGCGCAGCTTCACCTTGTAGATGAACTCGCCGT
CCTGCAGGGAGGAGTCCTGGGTCACGGTCACCACGCCGCCGTCCTCGAAGTTCATCACGCGCTCCCACTT
GAAGCCCTCGGGGAAGGACAGCTTCAAGTAGTCGGGGATGTCGGCGGGGTGCTTCACGTAGGCCTTGGAG
CCGTACATGAACTGAGGGGACAGGATGTCCCAGGCGAAGGGCAGGGGGCCACCCTTGGTCACCTTCAGCT
TGGCGGTCTGGGTGCCCTCGTAGGGGCGGCCCTGAGGAAAAAAAAGGAAAGGGCATGCTCGCCATGTGCA
AGATACAGTGTTGAATGTGGTGCAAAATATAAAGATGTGGAAGAAAAAGCCACTGAAAATAATATGAGGA
AATAAAAAACTAGAGTAAATTATCAGTGGAACAATTTCTATTATACAAGACACTACACCCATACATTCTC
CTAATGCTCATGTAAGAATTTCTCCAAAAATACCTTCCAGCACTACAAACTAGAAAAAAAAAGAGACATG
GACACCAAATTAAGTTCTTAATAGTGAAGAACAAAAGAACTACCTTGCCTGCTCCAGTGGATCCAGCAAC
CGCCAACAACTGTCCTCTTTCTATCTTGAAATTAATATCTTTCAGGACAGGAGTACCAAGAAGTGAGAAA
TTACTGAAGAAGAGGCTGTCATCACCATTAGAAGTTTTTCTATTGTTATTGTTTTGTTTTGCTTTCTCAA
ATAATTCCCCAAATCCCTGTTAAAAAAAAACACACACACACACACACACACACACATCAAAAATAAAAGA
TGAGTTTGTCAGATATTTTCAATAGATGCTTGTTTTATGTACCATACTCACCTCGCCCTCGCCCTCGATC
TCGAACTCGTGGCCGTTCACGGAGCCCTCCATGTGCACCTTGAAGCGCATGAACTCCTTGATGATGGCCA
TGTTATCCTCCTCGCCCTTGCTGGTTCCGGTGCCTCCACTTTCATCTTCACCTTTAGTGATACCGGCTGC
CGTCACGAACTCCTTCAGGACCATGTGATCGCGCTTCTCGTTCGGGTCTTTGCTCAGCGTGGTCTGGGTG
CTCAGATAGTGGTTGTCCGGCAGGCGCACCGGGCCGTCGCCGATCGGGGTGTTCTGCTGTTTGTGGTCGG
CTTCCTGCTGGCTGCCGTCCTCAACGTTGTGGCGGATCTTGAAGTTAGCCTTGATGCCGTTCTTCTGCTT
GTCGGCTTCGATACGGACGTTGTGGCTGTTGTGGTTGTACTCCAGCTTGTGACCCAGGATGTTGCCGTCC
TCCTTGAAGTCGTTGCCCTTCAGCTCGATGCGGTTCACCAGGGTGTCGCCCTCGAACTTCACCTCCGCGC
GGGTCTTGTAGGTGCCGTCGTCCTTGAACTCGATGGTGCGCTCCTGGACGTAGCCTTCCGGCATGGCGGA
CTTGAAGAAGTCGTGACGCTTCATGTGGTCCGGGTAGCGGCTGAAGCACTGCACGCCGTAGGTCAGGGTG
GTCACGAGGGTCGGCCACGGCACCGGCAGCTTGCCGGTGGTGCAGATGAACTTCAGGGTCAGCTTGCCCT
CGGTGGCATCGCCCTCGCCCTCGCCACGCACGCTGAACTTGTGGCCGTTTACGTCGCCGTCCAGCTCGAC
TTTGATAGGCACAGTACCTGTAAATAGTTCCTCTCCTTTACTGGTACCATCATCAGGGAATGAGCTTACA
TTTCTCCTCTTCAGCATCTGGTCATCCTTCTTAGCTTTCCTCAGCTCCACATTGACCTCTATTCTGCGAC
GCCTCATTTCTGTACTGTCTTTTCCCTTGTTCTTGAATCTGTGAAGACGGGCAGCTGGTGTATTAGCATT
CTCGTTGGTGGATCCCATGGTGGCACCGGTGAATTCTCCAGGCGATCTGACGGTTCACTAAACGAGCTCT
GCTTATATAGGCCTCCCACCGTACACGCCACCTCGACATACTCGAGTAGTTATTAATAGTAATCAATTAC
GGGGTCATTAGTTCATAGCCCATATATGGAGTTCCGCGTTACATAACTTACGGTAAATGGCCCGCCTGGC
TGACCGCCCAACGACCCCCGCCCATTGACGTCAATAATGACGTATGTTCCCATAGTAACGCCAATAGGGA
CTTTCCATTGACGTCAATGGGTGGAGTATTTACGGTAAACTGCCCACTTGGCAGTACATCAAGTGTATCA
TATGCCAAGTACGCCCCCTATTGACGTCAATGACGGTAAATGGCCCGCCTGGCATTATGCCCAGTACATG
ACCTTATGGGACTTTCCTACTTGGCAGTACATCTACGTATTAGTCATCGCTATTACCATGGTGATGCGGT
TTTGGCAGTACATCAATGGGCGTGGATAGCGGTTTGACTCACGGGGATTTCCAAGTCTCCACCCCATTGA
CGTCAATGGGAGTTTGTTTTGGCACCAAAATCAACGGGACTTTCCAAAATGTCGTAACAACTCCGCCCCA
TTGACGCAAATGGGCGGTAGGCGTGTACGGTGGGAGGTCTATATAAGCAGAGCTGGTTTAGTGAACCGTC
AGATCCGCTAGGGATCCTCTAGTCAGCTGACGCGTTACCACCGGTGCCACCATGGGAAGCGAGCTGATTA
AGGAGAACATGCACATGAAGCTGTACATGGAGGGCACCGTGGACAACCATCACTTCAAGTGCACATCCGA
GGGCGAAGGCAAGCCCTACGAGGGCACCCAGACCATGAGAATCAAGGTGGTCGAGGGCGGCCCTCTCCCC
TTCGCCTTCGACATCCTGGCTACTAGCTTCCTCTACGGCAGCAAGACCTTCATCAACCACACCCAGGGCA
TCCCCGACTTCTTCAAGCAGTCCTTCCCTGAGGGCTTCACATGGGAGAGAGTCACCACATACGAAGACGG
GGGCGTGCTGACCGCTACCCAGGACACCAGCCTCCAGGACGGCTGCCTCATCTACAACGTCAAGATCAGA
GGGGTGAACTTCACATCCAACGGCCCTGTGATGCAGAAGAAAACACTCGGCTGGGAGGCCTTCACCGAGA
CGCTGTACCCCGCTGACGGCGGCCTGGAAGGCAGAAACGACATGGCCCTGAAGCTCGTGGGCGGGAGCCA
TCTGATCGCAAACGCCAAGACCACATATAGATCCAAGAAACCCGCTAAGAACCTCAAGATGCCTGGCGTC
TACTATGTGGACTACAGACTGGAAAGAATCAAGGAGGCCAACAACGAGACCTACGTCGAGCAGCACGAGG
TGGCAGTGGCCAGATACTGCGACCTCCCTAGCAAACTGGGGCACAAGCTTAATTCCGGAATGTCTGAATA
TATTCGGGTAACCGAAGATGAGAACGATGAGCCCATTGAAATACCATCGGAAGACGATGGGACGGTGCTG
CTCTCCACGGTTACAGCCCAGTTTCCAGGGGCGTGTGGGCTTCGCTACAGGAATCCAGTGTCTCAGTGTA
TGAGAGGTGTCCGGCTGGTAGAAGGAATTCTGCATGCCCCAGATGCTGGCTGGGGAAATCTGGTGTATGT
TGTCAACTATCCAAAAGATAACAAAAGAAAAATGGATGAGACAGATGCTTCATCAGCAGTGAAAGTGAAA
AGAGCAGTCCAGAAAACATCCGATTTAATAGTGTTGGGTCTCCCATGGAAAACAACCGAACAGGACCTGA
AAGAGTATTTTAGTACCTTTGGAGAAGTTCTTATGGTGCAGGTCAAGAAAGATCTTAAGACTGGTCATTC
AAAGGGGTTTGGCTTTGTTCGTTTTACGGAATATGAAACACAAGTGAAAGTAATGTCACAGCGACATATG
ATAGATGGACGATGGTGTGACTGCAAACTTCCTAATTCTAAGCAAAGCCAAGATGAGCCTTTGAGAAGCA
GAAAAGTGTTTGTGGGGCGCTGTACAGAGGACATGACTGAGGATGAGCTGCGGGAGTTCTTCTCTCAGTA
CGGGGATGTGATGGATGTCTTCATCCCCAAGCCATTCAGGGCCTTTGCCTTTGTTACATTTGCAGATGAT
CAGATTGCGCAGTCTCTTTGTGGAGAGGACTTGATCATTAAAGGAATCAGCGTTCATATATCCAATGCCG
AACCTAAGCATAATAGCAACAGACAACTCGAACGAAGCGGGCGGAGTGGGGGCAACCCCGGCGGATCTGG
TAATCAAGGCGGAAGCGGCAATAGCCGGGGTGGGGGAGCCGGTCTCGGCAATAATCAAGGATCTAACATG
GGCGGCGGTATGAACTCTGGCGCATCCAGTATCAACCCGGCCATGATGGCAGCAGCACAGGCCGCCCTGC
AAAGTTCATGGGGAATGATGGGTATGTTGGCAAGTCAGCAGAACCAGTCAGGACCTTCCGGGAATAATCA
AAACCAAGGGAACATGCAACGCGAACCCAATCAAGCCTCAGGATCAGGCAATAATAGCAGTTCCGGCTCA
AATTCCGGCGCGGCGATAGGGTCTGGCTCCGCCTCAAATGCGGGAAGCGGATCAGGGAGTAACGGAGGAT
CAGGCTCATCTATGGATTCAAAATCCAGCGGCAGTGGTATGTAGACCCAGCTTTCTTGTACAAAGTGGTT
GATCCTCTAGAGCTGAGAACTTCAGGGTGAGTTTGGGGACCCTTGATTGTTCTTTCTTTTTCGCTATTGT
AAAATTCATGTTATATGGAGGGGGCAAAGTTTTCAGGGTGTTGTTTAGAATGGGAAGATGTCCCTTGTAT
CACCATGGACCCTCATGATAATTTTGTTTCTTTCACTTTCTACTCTGTTGACAACCATTGTCTCCTCTTA
TTTTCTTTTCATTTTCTGTAACTTTTTCGTTAAACTTTAGCTTGCATTTGTAACGAATTTTTAAATTCAC
TTTTGTTTATTTGTCAGATTGTAAGTACTTTCTCTAATCACTTTTTTTTCAAGGCAATCAGGGTATATTA
TATTGTACTTCAGCACAGTTTTAGAGAACAATTGTTATAATTAAATGATAAGGTAGAATATTTCTGCATA
TAAATTCTGGCTGGCGTGGAAATATTCTTATTGGTAGAAACAACTACACCCTGGTCATCATCCTGCCTTT
CTCTTTATGGTTACAATGATATACACTGTTTGAGATGAGGATAAAATACTCTGAGTCCAAACCGGGCCCC
TCTGCTAACCATGTTCATGCCTTCTTCTCTTTCCTACAGCTCCTGGGCAACGTGCTGGTTGTTGTGCTGT
CTCATCATTTTGGCAAAGAATTCACTCCTCAGGTGCAGGCTGCCTATCAGAAGGTGGTGGCTGGTGTGGC
CAATGCCCTGGCTCACAAATACCACTGAGATCTTTTTCCCTCTGCCAAAAATTATGGGGACATCATGAAG
CCCCTTGAGCATCTGACTTCTGGCTAATAAAGGAAATTTATTTTCATTGCAATAGTGTGTTGGAATTTTT
TGTGTCTCTCACTCGGAAGGACATATGGGAGGGCAAATCATTTAAAACATCAGAATGAGTATTTGGTTTA
GAGTTTGGCAACATATGCCCATATGCTGGCTGCCATGAACAAAGGTTGGCTATAAAGAGGTCATCAGTAT
ATGAAACAGCCCCCTGCTGTCCATTCCTTATTCCATAGAAAAGCCTTGACTTGAGGTTAGATTTTTTTTA
TATTTTGTTTTGTGTTATTTTTTTCTTTAACATCCCTAAAATTTTCCTTACATGTTTTACTAGCCAGATT
TTTCCTCCTCTCCTGACTACTCCCAGTCATAGCTGTCCCTCTTCTCTTATGGAGATCCCTCGACTGCATT
AATGAATCGGCCAACGCGCGGGGAGAGGCGGTTTGCGTATTGGGCGCTCTTCCGCTTCCTCGCTCACTGA
CTCGCTGCGCTCGGTCGTTCGGCTGCGGCGAGCGGTATCAGCTCACTCAAAGGCGGTAATACGGTTATCC
ACAGAATCAGGGGATAACGCAGGAAAGAACATGTGAGCAAAAGGCCAGCAAAAGGCCAGGAACCGTAAAA
AGGCCGCGTTGCTGGCGTTTTTCCATAGGCTCCGCCCCCCTGACGAGCATCACAAAAATCGACGCTCAAG
TCAGAGGTGGCGAAACCCGACAGGACTATAAAGATACCAGGCGTTTCCCCCTGGAAGCTCCCTCGTGCGC
TCTCCTGTTCCGACCCTGCCGCTTACCGGATACCTGTCCGCCTTTCTCCCTTCGGGAAGCGTGGCGCTTT
CTCATAGCTCACGCTGTAGGTATCTCAGTTCGGTGTAGGTCGTTCGCTCCAAGCTGGGCTGTGTGCACGA
ACCCCCCGTTCAGCCCGACCGCTGCGCCTTATCCGGTAACTATCGTCTTGAGTCCAACCCGGTAAGACAC
GACTTATCGCCACTGGCAGCAGCCACTGGTAACAGGATTAGCAGAGCGAGGTATGTAGGCGGTGCTACAG
AGTTCTTGAAGTGGTGGCCTAACTACGGCTACACTAGAAGAACAGTATTTGGTATCTGCGCTCTGCTGAA
GCCAGTTACCTTCGGAAAAAGAGTTGGTAGCTCTTGATCCGGCAAACAAACCACCGCTGGTAGCGGTGGT
TTTTTTGTTTGCAAGCAGCAGATTACGCGCAGAAAAAAAGGATCTCAAGAAGATCCTTTGATCTTTTCTA
CGGGGTCTGACGCTCAGTGGAACGAAAACTCACGTTAAGGGATTTTGGTCATGAGATTATCAAAAAGGAT
CTTCACCTAGATCCTTTTAAATTAAAAATGAAGTTTTAAATCAATCTAAAGTATATATGAGTAAACTTGG
TCTGACAGTTACCAATGCTTAATCAGTGAGGCACCTATCTCAGCGATCTGTCTATTTCGTTCATCCATAG
TTGCCTGACTCCCCGTCGTGTAGATAACTACGATACGGGAGGGCTTACCATCTGGCCCCAGTGCTGCAAT
GATACCGCGAGACCCACGCTCACCGGCTCCAGATTTATCAGCAATAAACCAGCCAGCCGGAAGGGCCGAG
CGCAGAAGTGGTCCTGCAACTTTATCCGCCTCCATCCAGTCTATTAATTGTTGCCGGGAAGCTAGAGTAA
GTAGTTCGCCAGTTAATAGTTTGCGCAACGTTGTTGCCATTGCTACAGGCATCGTGGTGTCACGCTCGTC
GTTTGGTATGGCTTCATTCAGCTCCGGTTCCCAACGATCAAGGCGAGTTACATGATCCCCCATGTTGTGC
AAAAAAGCGGTTAGCTCCTTCGGTCCTCCGATCGTTGTCAGAAGTAAGTTGGCCGCAGTGTTATCACTCA
TGGTTATGGCAGCACTGCATAATTCTCTTACTGTCATGCCATCCGTAAGATGCTTTTCTGTGACTGGTGA
GTACTCAACCAAGTCATTCTGAGAATAGTGTATGCGGCGACCGAGTTGCTCTTGCCCGGCGTCAACACGG
GATAATACCGCGCCACATAGCAGAACTTTAAAAGTGCTCATCATTGGAAAACGTTCTTCGGGGCGAAAAC
TCTCAAGGATCTTACCGCTGTTGAGATCCAGTTCGATGTAACCCACTCGTGCACCCAACTGATCTTCAGC
ATCTTTTACTTTCACCAGCGTTTCTGGGTGAGCAAAAACAGGAAGGCAAAATGCCGCAAAAAAGGGAATA
AGGGCGACACGGAAATGTTGAATACTCATACTCTTCCTTTTTCAATATTATTGAAGCATTTATCAGGGTT
ATTGTCTCATGAGCGGATACATATTTGAATGTATTTAGAAAAATAAACAAATAGGGGTTCCGCGCACATT
TCCCCGAAAAGTGCCACCTGACGTCTAAGAAACCATTATTATCATGACATTAACCTATAAAAATAGGCGT
ATCACGAGGCCCTTTCGTCTTCACTCGACGCGGCCAGCTTGGTCGAGCTGGATACTTCCCGTCCGCCAGG
GGGACATGCCGGCGATGCTGAAGGTCGCGCGCATTCCCGATGAAGAGGCCGGTTACCGCCTGTTGACCTG
GTGGGACGGGCAGGGCGCCGAGTTCATAAGAGAAGAGGGACAGCTATGACTGGGAGTAGTCAGGAGAGGA
GGAAAAATCTGGCTAGTAAAACATGTAAGGAAAATTTTAGGGATGTTAAAGAAAAAAATAACACAAAACA
AAATATAAAAAAAATCTAACCTCAAGTCAAGGCTTTTCTATGGAATAAGGAATGGACAGCAGGGGGCTGT
TTCATATACTGATGACCTCTTTATAGCCAACCTTTGTTCATGGCAGCCAGCATATGGGCATATGTTGCCA
AACTCTAAACCAAATACTCATTCTGATGTTTTAAATGATTTGCCCTCCCATATGTCCTTCCGAGTGAGAG
ACACAAAAAATTCCAACACACTATTGCAATGAAAATAAATTTCCTTTATTAGCCAGAAGTCAGATGCTCA
AGGGGCTTCATGATGTCCCCATAATTTTTGGCAGAGGGAAAAAGATCTCAGTGGTATTTGTGAGCCAGGG
CATTGGCCACACCAGCCACCACCTTCTGATAGGCAGCCTGCACCTGAGGAGTGAATTCTTTGCCAAAATG
ATGAGACAGCACAACAACCAGCACGTTGCCCAGGAGCTGTAGGAAAGAGAAGAAGGCATGAACATGGTTA
GCAGAGGGGCCCGGTTTGGACTCAGAGTATTTTATCCTCATCTCAAACA
